>Addgene plasmid #73650 | pccGFPG83I | depositor full sequence | sequence record 136277 | pccGFPG83I sequence 7413 bps
TTCTTGAAGACGAAAGGGCCTCGTGATACGCCTATTTTTATAGGTTAATGTCATGATAATAATGGTTTCT
TAGACGTTCGAGGTCGACGGTATCGATAAGCTTGATGGGGATCGCGTTTCTTTATTAGTGGTTGCAGTCT
CGCTCATAATCGCTCCGTTTACTTCTGTTTCAAACAATTGATCCATTGAGACTCAATGGAATTACCTTGA
TGTGCAAGTGAGATATGGACAAAAAATGTAAATTCAAGGTCAAAACTCATAAAAACACTGTTTTTTGATC
GAGATTGGATTATTCTAAGTCTGCATTTTTATCAAAGAAGATAAAAAAACCAGTAAAGTCTGAGTGTTGG
GACAGGGAGATACTGGGACATTAGATGTTCGGATTAGGACACAACTCAAAAGAGATTTCGATGAGTCATA
TTGGTACTAAATTCATTCTTGCTGAAAAATTTACCTTCGATCCCCTAAGCAATACTCTGATTGACAAAGA
AGATAGTGAAGAGATCATTCGATTAGGCAGCAACGAAAGCCGAATTCTTTGGCTGCTGGCCCAACGTCCA
AACGAGGTAATTTCTCGCAATGATTTGCATGACTTTGTTTGGCGAGAGCAAGGTTTTGAAGTCGATGATT
CCAGCTTAACCCAAGCCATTTCGACTCTGCGCAAAATGCTCAAAGATTCGACAAAGTCCCCACAATACGT
CAAAACGGTTCCGAAGCGCGGTTACCAATTGATCGCCCGAGTGGAAACGGTTGAAGAAGAGATGGCTCGC
GAAAACGAAGCTGCTCATGACATCTCTCAGCCAGAATCTGTCAATGAATACGCAGAATCAAGCAGTGTGC
CTTCATCAGCCACTGTAGTGAACACACCGCAGCCAGCCAATGTCGTGGCGAATAAATCGGCTCCAAACTT
GGGGAATCGAGCTAGCCTCATTATTTTTGGGGTGATGGCTATTGTTATTGGAACGATCCTGATCAACCCA
AGCCAATCCAGCTTTAAACCCCTAACGGATATCAAAATCGAAGAAGGTAAACTGGTAATCTGGATTAACG
GCGATAAAGGCTATAACGGTCTCGCTGAAGTCGGTAAGAAATTCGAGAAAGATACCGGAATTAAAGTCAC
CGTTGAGCATCCGGATAAACTGGAAGAGAAATTCCCACAGGTTGCGGCAACTGGCGATGGCCCTGACATT
ATCTTCTGGGCACACGACCGCTTTGGTGGCTACGCTCAATCTGGCCTGTTGGCTGAAATCACCCCGGACA
AAGCGTTCCAGGACAAGCTGTATCCGTTTACCTGGGATGCCGTACGTTACAACGGCAAGCTGATTGCTTA
CCCGATCGCTGTTGAAGCGTTATCGCTGATTTATAACAAAGATCTGCTGCCGAACCCGCCAAAAACCTGG
GAAGAGATCCCGGCGCTGGATAAAGAACTGAAAGCGAAAGGTAAGAGCGCGCTGATGTTCAACCTGCAAG
AACCGTACTTCACCTGGCCGCTGATTGCTGCTGACGGGGGTTATGCGTTCAAGTATGAAAACGGCAAGTA
CGACATTAAAGACGTGGGCGTGGATAACGCTGGCGCGAAAGCGGGTCTGACCTTCCTGGTTGACCTGATT
AAAAACAAACACATGAATGCAGACACCGATTACTCCATCGCAGAAGCTGCCTTTAATAAAGGCGAAACAG
CGATGACCATCAACGGCCCGTGGGCATGGTCCAACATCGACACCAGCAAAGTGAATTATGGTGTAACGGT
ACTGCCGACCTTCAAGGGTCAACCATCCAAACCGTTCGTTGGCGTGCTGAGCGCAGGTATTAACGCCGCC
AGTCCGAACAAAGAGCTGGCGAAAGAGTTCCTCGAAAACTATCTGCTGACTGATGAAGGTCTGGAAGCGG
TTAATAAAGACAAACCGCTGGGTGCCGTAGCGCTGAAGTCTTACGAGGAAGAGTTGGCGAAAGATCCACG
TATTGCCGCCACCATGGAAAACGCCCAGAAAGGTGAAATCATGCCGAACATCCCGCAGATGTCCGCTTTC
TGGTATGCCGTGCGTACTGCGGTGATCAACGCCGCCAGCGGTCGTCAGACTGTCGATGAAGCCCTGAAAG
ACGCGCAGACTAATTCGAGCTCGGTACCCGGCCGGGGATCTTAATCTAGCAGGTGGCACTTTTCGGGGAA
ATGTGCGCGGAACCCCTATTTGTTTATTTTTCTAAATACATTCAAATATGTATCCGCTCATGAGACAATA
ACCCTGATAAATGCTTCAATAATATTGAAAAAGGAAGAGTATGAGTATTCAACATTTCCGTGTCGCCCTT
ATTCCCTTTTTTGCGGCATTTTGCCTTCCTGTTTTTGCTCACCCAGAAACGCTGGTGAAAGTAAAAGATG
CTGAAGATCAGTTGGGTGCACGAGTGGGTTACATCGAACTGGATCTCAACAGCGGTAAGATCCTTGAGAG
TTTTCGCCCCGAAGAACGTTTTCCAATGATGAGCACTTTTAAAGTTCTGCTATGTGGCGCGGTATTATCC
CGTGTTGACGCCGGGCAAGAGCAACTCGGTCGCCGCATACACTATTCTCAGAATGACTTGGTTGAGTACT
CACCAGTCACAGAAAAGCATCTTACGGATGGCATGACAGTAAGAGAATTATGCAGTGCTGCCATAACCAT
GAGTGATAACACTGCGGCCAACTTACTTCTGACAACGATCGGAGGACCGAAGGAGCTAACCGCTTTTTTG
CACAACATGGGGGATCATGTAACTCGCCTTGATCGTTGGGAACCGGAGCTGAATGAAGCCATACCAAACG
ACGAGCGTGACACCACGATGCCTGCAGCAATGGCAACAACGTTGCGCAAACTATTAACTGGCGAACTACT
TACTCTAGCTTCCCGGCAACAATTAATAGACTGGATGGAGGCGGATAAAGTTGCAGGACCACTTCTGCGC
TCGGCCCTTCCGGCTGGCTGGTTTATTGCTGATAAATCTGGAGCCGGTGAGCGTGGGTCTCGCGGTATCA
TTGCAGCACTGGGGCCAGATGGTAAGCCCTCCCGTATCGTAGTTATCTACACGACGGGGAGTCAGGCAAC
TATGGATGAACGAAATAGACAGATCGCTGAGATAGGTGCCTCACTGATTAAGCATTGGTAACTGTCAGAC
CAAGTTTACTCATATATACTTTAGATTGATTTAAAACTTCATTTTTAATTTAAAAGGATCTAGGTGAAGA
TCCTTTTTGATAATCTCATGACCAAAATCCCTTAACGTGAGTTTTCGTTCCACTGAGCGTCAGACCCCGT
AGAAAAGATCAAAGGATCTTCTTGAGATCCTTTTTTTCTGCGCGTAATCTGCTGCTTGCAAACAAAAAAA
CCACCGCTACCAGCGGTGGTTTGTTTGCCGGATCAAGAGCTACCAACTCTTTTTCCGAAGGTAACTGGCT
TCAGCAGAGCGCAGATACCAAATACTGTCCTTCTAGTGTAGCCGTAGTTAGGCCACCACTTCAAGAACTC
TGTAGCACCGCCTACATACCTCGCTCTGCTAATCCTGTTACCAGTGGCTGCTGCCAGTGGCGATAAGTCG
TGTCTTACCGGGTTGGACTCAAGACGATAGTTACCGGATAAGGCGCAGCGGTCGGGCTGAACGGGGGGTT
CGTGCACACAGCCCAGCTTGGAGCGAACGACCTACACCGAACTGAGATACCTACAGCGTGAGCATTGAGA
AAGCGCCACGCTTCCCGAAGGGAGAAAGGCGGACAGGTATCCGGTAAGCGGCAGGGTCGGAACAGGAGAG
CGCACGAGGGAGCTTCCAGGGGGAAACGCCTGGTATCTTTATAGTCCTGTCGGGTTTCGCCACCTCTGAC
TTGAGCGTCGATTTTTGTGATGCTCGTCAGGGGGGCGGAGCCTATGGAAAAACGCCAGCAACGCGGCCTT
TTTACGGTTCCTGGCCTTTTGCTGGCCTTTTGCTCACATGTTCTTTCCTGCGTTATCCCCTGATTCTGTG
GATAACCGTATTACCGCCTTTGAGTGAGCTGATACCGCTCGCCGCAGCCGAACGACCGAGCGCAGCGAGT
CAGTGAGCGAGGAAGCGGAAGAGCGCCTGATGCGGTATTTTCTCCTTACGCATCTGTGCGGTATTTCACA
CCGCATATGGTGCACTCTCAGTACAATCTGCTCTGATGCCGCATAGTTAAGCCAGTATACACTCCGCTAT
CGCTACGTGACTGGGTCATGGCTGCGCCCCGACACCCGCCAACACCCGCTGACGCGCCCTGACGGGCTTG
TCTGCTCCCGGCATCCGCTTACAGACAAGCTGTGACCGTCTCCGGGAGCTGCATGTGTCAGAGGTTTTCA
CCGTCATCACCGAAACGCGCGAGGCAGCTGCGGTAAAGCTCATCAGCGTGGTCGTGAAGCGATTCACAGA
TGTCTGCCTGTTCATCCGCGTCCAGCTCGTTGAGTTTCTCCAGAAGCGTTAATGTCTGGCTTCTGATAAA
GCGGGCCATGTTAAGGGCGGTTTTTTCCTGTTTGGTCACTGATGCCTCCGTGTAAGGGGGATTTCTGTTC
ATGGGGGTAATGATACCGATGAAACGAGAGAGGATGCTCACGATACGGGTTACTGATGATGAACATGCCC
GGTTACTGGAACGTTGTGAGGGTAAACAACTGGCGGTATGGATGCGGCGGGACCAGAGAAAAATCACTCA
GGGTCAATGCCAGCGCTTCGTTAATACAGATGTAGGTGTTCCACAGGGTAGCCAGCAGCATCCTGCGATG
CAGATCCGGAACATAATGGTGCAGGGCGCTGACTTCCGCGTTTCCAGACTTTACGAAACACGGAAACCGA
AGACCATTCATGTTGTTGCTCAGGTCGCAGACGTTTTGCAGCAGCAGTCGCTTCACGTTCGCTCGCGTAT
CGGTGATTCATTCTGCTAACCAGTAAGGCAACCCCGCCAGCCTAGCCGGGTCCTCAACGACAGGAGCACG
ATCATGCGCACCCGTGGCCAGGACCCAACGCTGCCCGACTGCTTTCCTGATGCAAAAACGAGGCTAGTTT
ACCGTATCTGTGGGGGGATGGCTTGTAGATATGACGACAGGAAGAGTTTGTAGAAACGCAAAAAGGCCAT
CCGTCAGGATGGCCTTCTGCTTAATTTGATGCCTGGCAGTTTATGGCGGGCGTCCTGCCCGCCACCCTCC
GGGCCGTTGCTTCGCAACGTTCAAATCCGCTCCCGGCGGATTTGTCCTACTCAGGAGAGCGTTCACCGAC
AAACAACAGATAAAACGAAAGGCCCAGTCTTTCGACTGAGCCTTTCGTTTTATTTGATGCCTGGCAGTTC
CCTACTCTCGCATGGGGAGACCCCACACTACCATCGGCGCTACGGCGTTTCACTTCTGAGTTCGGCATGG
GGTCAGGTGGGACCACCGCGCTACTGCCGCCAGGCAAATTCTGTTTTATCAGACCGCTTCTGCGTTCTGA
TTTAATCTGTATCAGGCTGAAAATCTTCTCTCATCCGCCAAAACAGCTGCTTTCCTGATGCAAAAACGAG
GCTAGTTTACCGTATCTGTGGGGGGATGGCTTGTAGATATGACGACAGGAAGAGTTTGTAGAAACGCAAA
AAGGCCATCCGTCAGGATGGCCTTCTGCTTAATTTGATGCCTGGCAGTTTATGGCGGGCGTCCTGCCCGC
CACCCTCCGGGCCGTTGCTTCGCAACGTTCAAATCCGCTCCCGGCGGATTTGTCCTACTCAGGAGAGCGT
TCACCGACAAACAACAGATAAAACGAAAGGCCCAGTCTTTCGACTGAGCCTTTCGTTTTATTTGATGCCT
GGCAGTTCCCTACTCTCGCATGGGGAGACCCCACACTACCATCGGCGCTACGGCGTTTCACTTCTGAGTT
CGGCATGGGGTCAGGTGGGACCACCGCGCTACTGCCGCCAGGCAAATTCTGTTTTATCAGACCGCTTCTG
CGTTCTGATTTAATCTGTATCAGGCTGAAAATCTTCTCTCATCCGCCAAAACAGCCGAGATGCGCCGCGT
GCGGCTGCTGGAGATGGCGGACGCGATGGATATGTTCTGCCAAGGGTTGGTTTGCGCATTCACAGTTCTC
CGCAAGAATTGATTGGCTCCAATTCTTGGAGTGGTGAATCCGTTAGCGAGGTGCCGCCTCGACGAATTTC
TGCCATTCATCCGCTTATTATCACTTATTCAGGCGTAGCACCAGGCGTTTAAGGGCACCAATAACTGCCT
TAAAAAAATCATTTGTACAGTTCATCCATACCATGCGTGATGCCCGCTGCGGTTACGAACTCCAGCAGAA
CCATGTGATCGCGTTTCTCGTTCGGATCTTTAGACAGAACGCTTTGCGTGCTCAGATAGTGATTGTCTGG
CAGCAGAACAGGACCATCACCGATTGGAGTGTTTTGCTGGTAGTGATCAGCCAGCTGCACGCTGCCATCC
TCCACGTTGTGGCGAATTTTAAAATTCGCTTTAATGCCATTTTTTTGTTTATCGGCGGTGATGTAAACAT
TGTGGCTGTTAAAATTGTATTCCAGCTTATGGCCCAGGATATTGCCGTCTTCTTTAAAGTCAATGCCTTT
CAGCTCAATGCGGTTTACCAGGGTATCGCCTTCAAATTTCACTTCCGCACGCGTTTTGTACGTGCCGTCA
TCCTTAAAGGAAATCGTGCGTTCCTGCACATAGCCTTCCGGCATGGCGGACTTGAAGAAGTCATGCTGCT
TCATGTGGTCCGGATAACGAGCAAAGCACTGAACACCATAAGTCAGCGTCGTTACCAGAGTCGGCCAAGG
TACCGGCAGTTTACCAGTAGTACAGATGAACTTCAGCGTCAGTTTACCATTAGTTGCGTCACCTTCACCC
TCGCCACGCACGGAAAACTTATGACCGTTGACATCACCATCCAGTTCCACCAGAATAGGGACGACACCAG
TGAACAGCTCTTCGCCTTTGCCCATTTTAGCTTCCTTAGCTCCTGAAAATCTCGTCGAAGCTCGGCGGAT
TTGTCCTACTCAAGCTTGCTCCCTTTGTTTAACAGAAAAATAATTGATCAAAACAATTAAATAAGTAAAT
AAATTTGTATTATTTGAAATCAAAAATCAAAAATCAAAAATCAAAAATCAAAAATCAAAAATCAAAATAT
ACTATTTAGTCCTTTTTTATCATTTTCTGTTTTTATCGGTAAACCCCGTTTCACTTCTAAGCTTGGCTGC
AGGTCGACGGATCGATCCCCGGGAATTCCCTGGCAGTTTATGGCGGGCGTCCTGCCCGCCACCCTCCGGG
CCGTTGCTTCGCAACGTTCAAATCCGCTCCCGGCGGATTTGTCCTACTCAGGAGAGCGTTCACCGACAAA
CAACAGATAAAACGAAAGGCCCAGTCTTTCGACTGAGCCTTTCGTTTTATTTGATGCCTGGGA
Features (pLannotate 1.2.2; 20 found; start..end, strand, type, name):
     78..106     -  misc_feature   MCS (fragment): pBluescript multiple cloning site
    375..1007    +  CDS            toxR (fragment): TOXR_VIBCH - Protein predicted: Swiss-Prot protein existence level 4. This transcription activator controls cholera toxin, pilus colonization factor and outer membrane protein expression in V.cholerae. It binds to the 5'-TTTTGAT-3' tandemly repeated DNA sequence in the cholera toxin promoter region. ToxS interacts with the C-terminal periplasmic domain of ToxR, stimulating its activity. It activates transcription at the promoters for tcpI and tcpA and this is presumably via ToxT. From Vibrio cholerae serotype O1 (strain ATCC 39315 / El Tor Inaba N16961).
   1014..2111    +  CDS            MBP: maltose binding protein from E. coli; malE (mutated); This version of the gene does not encode a signal sequence, so MBP will remain in the cytosol.
   2112..2131    +  misc_feature   MCS (fragment): pUC18/19 multiple cloning site
   2176..2280    +  promoter       AmpR promoter: bla
   2281..3141    +  CDS            AmpR: β-lactamase; bla; confers resistance to ampicillin, carbenicillin, and related antibiotics
   3312..3900    +  rep_origin     ori: high-copy-number ColE1/pMB1/pBR322/pUC origin of replication
   4086..4226    -  misc_feature   bom: basis of mobility region from pBR322
   4328..4519    -  CDS            rop: Rop protein, which maintains plasmids at low copy number; rop
   4536..4916    +  CDS            YPB1_ECOLX: Protein predicted: Swiss-Prot protein existence level 4. From Escherichia coli.
   5101..5128    -  terminator     rrnB T2 terminator: transcription terminator T2 from the E. coli rrnB gene
   5220..5306    -  terminator     rrnB T1 terminator: Escherichia coli rrnB; transcription terminator T1 from the E. coli rrnB gene
   5308..5423    -  ncRNA          5S rRNA: Accession: RF00001 - 5S ribosomal RNA
   5599..5626    -  terminator     rrnB T2 terminator: transcription terminator T2 from the E. coli rrnB gene
   5718..5804    -  terminator     rrnB T1 terminator: Escherichia coli rrnB; transcription terminator T1 from the E. coli rrnB gene
   5806..5921    -  ncRNA          5S rRNA: Accession: RF00001 - 5S ribosomal RNA
   6242..6955    -  CDS            Superfolder GFP: Superfolder GFP is a basic (constitutively fluorescent) green fluorescent protein published in 2005, derived from Aequorea victoria. It is reported to be a very rapidly-maturing weak dimer.
   6956..6984    -  promoter       cat promoter (fragment): promoter of the E. coli cat gene encoding chloramphenicol acetyltransferase
   7135..7197    -  CDS            zot (fragment): ZOT_VIBCH - Experimental evidence at protein level: Swiss-Prot protein existence level 1. Increases the permeability of the small intestine mucosa by affecting the structure of intercellular tight junctions (zonula occludens). From Vibrio cholerae serotype O1 (strain ATCC 39315 / El Tor Inaba N16961).
   7317..7403    -  terminator     rrnB T1 terminator: Escherichia coli rrnB; transcription terminator T1 from the E. coli rrnB gene
