[The description below was written by a language model from this plasmid's Addgene catalogue record and pLannotate feature annotations shown in this document.]
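Description:
pccGFPG83I is a bacterial expression plasmid built on the pccGFPKAN backbone. It serves as the negative control in TOXGREEN, a fluorescence-based, high-throughput variant of the TOXCAT assay for transmembrane helix association in the E. coli inner membrane. It is propagated in E. coli under ampicillin selection (bla with its native promoter) from a ColE1/pMB1-type origin. The annotation also detects the pBR322 bom region and a rop gene, although the catalogue lists the plasmid as high copy.

The payload has two parts. The first is a chimeric fusion protein: a fragment of the Vibrio cholerae transcriptional activator ToxR lies upstream of E. coli maltose binding protein. The 39 bp insert, cloned between them using NheI and BamHI, encodes the transmembrane segment of human glycophorin A with the G83I substitution. This short insert is not annotated separately and appears to correspond to the small gap between the ToxR and MBP features. The promoter driving the fusion is not identified in the record.

The second part is a reporter cassette on the opposite strand, in which superfolder GFP replaces the chloramphenicol acetyltransferase reporter of TOXCAT. Upstream of GFP are a cat promoter fragment and a short piece of V. cholerae zot sequence, consistent with cholera toxin locus DNA containing the ToxR-responsive promoter, though that promoter is not annotated explicitly. Repeated rrnB T1/T2 terminators flank and insulate the cassette.

In this assay, self-association of the transmembrane segment brings the ToxR domains together, which activates GFP transcription, so fluorescence reports dimerization strength. Wild-type glycophorin A dimerizes strongly, and the G83I mutation disrupts that interaction. This construct therefore sets the low-signal baseline against which test sequences are compared.
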