Addgene plasmid #73650: pccGFPG83I
Purpose: Fluorescent reporter for transmembrane protein dimerization negative control.
Depositing lab: Alessandro Senes. Depositing organization: University of Wisconsin, Madison. Publication: Screening for transmembrane association in divisome proteins using TOXGREEN, a high-throughput variant of the TOXCAT assay. Armstrong CR, Senes A. Biochim Biophys Acta. 2016 Jul 21. pii: S0005-2736(16)30251-6. doi: 10.1016/j.bbamem.2016.07.008. PubMed 27453198.
Backbone
  Vector backbone: pccGFPKAN
  Backbone size w/o insert (bp): 7375
  Total vector size (bp): 7414
  Vector type: Bacterial Expression
Growth in bacteria
  Bacterial resistance: Ampicillin, 100 μg/mL
  Growth temperature: 37°C
  Growth strain: DH5alpha
  Copy number: High Copy
Gene/Insert
  Gene/Insert name: glycophorin A- G83I (alt name: GpA-G83I)
  Species: H. sapiens (human)
  Insert size (bp): 39
  Mutation: glycine 83 to isoleucine
  Cloning method: Restriction Enzyme; 5′ cloning site NheI (not destroyed); 3′ cloning site BamHI (destroyed during cloning)
  Sequencing primers: 5′ catgactttgtttggcgagagcaag
Resource information
  A portion of this plasmid was derived from a plasmid made by: The Engelman Lab
Terms and licenses: Academic/Nonprofit Terms; Industry Terms: Not Available to Industry
How to cite: pccGFPG83I was a gift from Alessandro Senes (Addgene plasmid # 73650 ; http://n2t.net/addgene:73650 ; RRID:Addgene_73650)
