>Addgene plasmid #73650 | pccGFPG83I | addgene partial sequence | sequence record 139940 | TM-F 5'-catgactttgtttggcgagagcaag-3'
AACGGTTCCGAAGCGCGGTTACCAATTGATCGCCCGAGTGGAAACGGTTGAAGAAGAGATGGCTCGCGAA
AACGAAGCTGCTCATGACATCTCTCAGCCAGAATCTGTCAATGAATACGCAGAATCAAGCAGTGTGCCTT
CATCAGCCACTGTAGTGAACACACCGCAGCCAGCCAATGTCGTGGCGAATAAATCGGCTCCAAACTTGGG
GAATCGAGCTAGCCTCATTATTTTTGGGGTGATGGCTATTGTTATTGGAACGATCCTGATCAACCCAAGC
CAATCCAGCTTTAAACCCCTAACGGATATCAAAATCGAAGAAGGTAAACTGGTAATCTGGATTAACGGCG
ATAAAGGCTATAACGGTCTCGCTGAAGTCGGTAAGAAATTCGAGAAAGATACCGGAATTAAAGTCACCGT
TGAGCATCCGGATAAACTGGAAGAGAAATTCCCACAGGTTGCGGCAACTGGCGATGGCCCTGACATTATC
TTCTGGGCACACGACCGCTTTGGTGGCTACGCTCAATCTGGCCTGTTGGCTGAAATCACCCCGGACAAAG
CGTTCCAGGACAAGCTGTATCCGTTTACCTGGGATGCCGTACGTTACAACGGCAAGCTGATTGCTTACCC
GATCGCTGTTGAAGCGTTATCGCTGATTTATAACAA
